>Addgene plasmid #189947 | pW317-lenti-sg1-mmItga9-pEF1s-NLS-mScarlet-I-P2A-BlastR | addgene full sequence | sequence record 376605 | Addgene NGS Result
GCGGTTTTGGCAGTACATCAATGGGCGTGGATAGCGGTTTGACTCACGGGGATTTCCAAGTCTCCACCCC
ATTGACGTCAATGGGAGTTTGTTTTGGCACCAAAATCAACGGGACTTTCCAAAATGTCGTAACAACTCCG
CCCCATTGACGCAAATGGGCGGTAGGCGTGTACGGTGGGAGGTCTATATAAGCAGCGCGTTTTGCCTGTA
CTGGGTCTCTCTGGTTAGACCAGATCTGAGCCTGGGAGCTCTCTGGCTAACTAGGGAACCCACTGCTTAA
GCCTCAATAAAGCTTGCCTTGAGTGCTTCAAGTAGTGTGTGCCCGTCTGTTGTGTGACTCTGGTAACTAG
AGATCCCTCAGACCCTTTTAGTCAGTGTGGAAAATCTCTAGCAGTGGCGCCCGAACAGGGACTTGAAAGC
GAAAGGGAAACCAGAGGAGCTCTCTCGACGCAGGACTCGGCTTGCTGAAGCGCGCACGGCAAGAGGCGAG
GGGCGGCGACTGGTGAGTACGCCAAAAATTTTGACTAGCGGAGGCTAGAAGGAGAGAGATGGGTGCGAGA
GCGTCAGTATTAAGCGGGGGAGAATTAGATCGCGATGGGAAAAAATTCGGTTAAGGCCAGGGGGAAAGAA
AAAATATAAATTAAAACATATAGTATGGGCAAGCAGGGAGCTAGAACGATTCGCAGTTAATCCTGGCCTG
TTAGAAACATCAGAAGGCTGTAGACAAATACTGGGACAGCTACAACCATCCCTTCAGACAGGATCAGAAG
AACTTAGATCATTATATAATACAGTAGCAACCCTCTATTGTGTGCATCAAAGGATAGAGATAAAAGACAC
CAAGGAAGCTTTAGACAAGATAGAGGAAGAGCAAAACAAAAGTAAGACCACCGCACAGCAAGCGGCCGCT
GATCTTCAGACCTGGAGGAGGAGATATGAGGGACAATTGGAGAAGTGAATTATATAAATATAAAGTAGTA
AAAATTGAACCATTAGGAGTAGCACCCACCAAGGCAAAGAGAAGAGTGGTGCAGAGAGAAAAAAGAGCAG
TGGGAATAGGAGCTTTGTTCCTTGGGTTCTTGGGAGCAGCAGGAAGCACTATGGGCGCAGCGTCAATGAC
GCTGACGGTACAGGCCAGACAATTATTGTCTGGTATAGTGCAGCAGCAGAACAATTTGCTGAGGGCTATT
GAGGCGCAACAGCATCTGTTGCAACTCACAGTCTGGGGCATCAAGCAGCTCCAGGCAAGAATCCTGGCTG
TGGAAAGATACCTAAAGGATCAACAGCTCCTGGGGATTTGGGGTTGCTCTGGAAAACTCATTTGCACCAC
TGCTGTGCCTTGGAATGCTAGTTGGAGTAATAAATCTCTGGAACAGATTTGGAATCACACGACCTGGATG
GAGTGGGACAGAGAAATTAACAATTACACAAGCTTAATACACTCCTTAATTGAAGAATCGCAAAACCAGC
AAGAAAAGAATGAACAAGAATTATTGGAATTAGATAAATGGGCAAGTTTGTGGAATTGGTTTAACATAAC
AAATTGGCTGTGGTATATAAAATTATTCATAATGATAGTAGGAGGCTTGGTAGGTTTAAGAATAGTTTTT
GCTGTACTTTCTATAGTGAATAGAGTTAGGCAGGGATATTCACCATTATCGTTTCAGACCCACCTCCCAA
CCCCGAGGGGACCCGACAGGCCCGAAGGAATAGAAGAAGAAGGTGGAGAGAGAGACAGAGACAGATCCAT
TCGATTAGTGAACGGATCGGCACTGCGTGCGCCAATTCTGCAGACAAATGGCAGTATTCATCCACAATTT
TAAAAGAAAAGGGGGGATTGGGGGGTACAGTGCAGGGGAAAGAATAGTAGACATAATAGCAACAGACATA
CAAACTAAAGAATTACAAAAACAAATTACAAAAATTCAAAATTTTCGGGTTTATTACAGGGACAGCAGAG
ATCCAGTTTGGTTAATTAAGGTACCGAGGGCCTATTTCCCATGATTCCTTCATATTTGCATATACGATAC
AAGGCTGTTAGAGAGATAATTAGAATTAATTTGACTGTAAACACAAAGATATTAGTACAAAATACGTGAC
GTAGAAAGTAATAATTTCTTGGGTAGTTTGCAGTTTTAAAATTATGTTTTAAAATGGACTATCATATGCT
TACCGTAACTTGAAAGTATTTCGATTTCTTGGCTTTATATATCTTGTGGAAAGGACGAAACACCGTGCTG
GCGCTGGTGGCCGCGGTTTTAGAGCTAGAAATAGCAAGTTAAAATAAGGCTAGTCCGTTATCAACTTGAA
AAAGTGGCACCGAGTCGGTGCTTTTTTGAATTCGCTAGCTAGGTCTTGAAAGGAGTGGGAATTGGCTCCG
GTGCCCGTCAGTGGGCAGAGCGCACATCGCCCACAGTCCCCGAGAAGTTGGGGGGAGGGGTCGGCAATTG
ATCCGGTGCCTAGAGAAGGTGGCGCGGGGTAAACTGGGAAAGTGATGTCGTGTACTGGCTCCGCCTTTTT
CCCGAGGGTGGGGGAGAACCGTATATAAGTGCAGTAGTCGCCGTGAACGTTCTTTTTCGCAACGGGTTTG
CCGCCAGAACACAGGACCGGTTCTAGAGCGCTGCCACCATGAAGCGACCTGCCGCCACAAAGAAGGCTGG
ACAGGCTAAGAAGAAGAAAGTGAGCAAGGGCGAGGCAGTGATCAAGGAGTTCATGCGGTTCAAGGTGCAC
ATGGAGGGCTCCATGAACGGCCACGAGTTCGAGATCGAGGGCGAGGGCGAGGGCCGCCCCTACGAGGGCA
CCCAGACCGCCAAGCTGAAGGTGACCAAGGGTGGCCCCCTGCCCTTCTCCTGGGACATCCTGTCCCCTCA
GTTCATGTACGGCTCCAGGGCCTTCATCAAGCACCCCGCCGACATCCCCGACTACTATAAGCAGTCCTTC
CCCGAGGGCTTCAAGTGGGAGCGCGTGATGAACTTCGAGGACGGCGGCGCCGTGACCGTGACCCAGGACA
CCTCCCTGGAGGACGGCACCCTGATCTACAAGGTGAAGCTCCGCGGCACCAACTTCCCTCCTGACGGCCC
CGTAATGCAGAAGAAGACAATGGGCTGGGAAGCGTCCACCGAGCGGTTGTACCCCGAGGACGGCGTGCTG
AAGGGCGACATTAAGATGGCCCTGCGCCTGAAGGACGGCGGCCGCTACCTGGCGGACTTCAAGACCACCT
ACAAGGCCAAGAAGCCCGTGCAGATGCCCGGCGCCTACAACGTCGACCGCAAGTTGGACATCACCTCCCA
CAACGAGGACTACACCGTGGTGGAACAGTACGAACGCTCCGAGGGCCGCCACTCCACCGGCGGCATGGAC
GAGCTGTACAAGGGATCCGGCGCAACAAACTTCTCTCTGCTGAAACAAGCCGGAGATGTCGAAGAGAATC
CTGGACCGATGGCCAAGCCTTTGTCTCAAGAAGAATCCACCCTCATTGAAAGAGCAACGGCTACAATCAA
CAGCATCCCCATCTCTGAAGACTACAGCGTCGCCAGCGCAGCTCTCTCTAGCGACGGCCGCATCTTCACT
GGTGTCAATGTATATCATTTTACTGGGGGACCTTGTGCAGAACTCGTGGTGCTGGGCACTGCTGCTGCTG
CGGCAGCTGGCAACCTGACTTGTATCGTCGCGATCGGAAATGAGAACAGGGGCATCTTGAGCCCCTGCGG
ACGGTGCCGACAGGTGCTTCTCGATCTGCATCCTGGGATCAAAGCCATAGTGAAGGACAGTGATGGACAG
CCGACGGCAGTTGGGATTCGTGAATTGCTGCCCTCTGGTTATGTGTGGGAGGGCTAAACGCGTTAAGTCG
ACAATCAACCTCTGGATTACAAAATTTGTGAAAGATTGACTGGTATTCTTAACTATGTTGCTCCTTTTAC
GCTATGTGGATACGCTGCTTTAATGCCTTTGTATCATGCTATTGCTTCCCGTATGGCTTTCATTTTCTCC
TCCTTGTATAAATCCTGGTTGCTGTCTCTTTATGAGGAGTTGTGGCCCGTTGTCAGGCAACGTGGCGTGG
TGTGCACTGTGTTTGCTGACGCAACCCCCACTGGTTGGGGCATTGCCACCACCTGTCAGCTCCTTTCCGG
GACTTTCGCTTTCCCCCTCCCTATTGCCACGGCGGAACTCATCGCCGCCTGCCTTGCCCGCTGCTGGACA
GGGGCTCGGCTGTTGGGCACTGACAATTCCGTGGTGTTGTCGGGGAAATCATCGTCCTTTCCTTGGCTGC
TCGCCTGTGTTGCCACCTGGATTCTGCGCGGGACGTCCTTCTGCTACGTCCCTTCGGCCCTCAATCCAGC
GGACCTTCCTTCCCGCGGCCTGCTGCCGGCTCTGCGGCCTCTTCCGCGTCTTCGCCTTCGCCCTCAGACG
AGTCGGATCTCCCTTTGGGCCGCCTCCCCGCGTCGACTTTAAGACCAATGACTTACAAGGCAGCTGTAGA
TCTTAGCCACTTTTTAAAAGAAAAGGGGGGACTGGAAGGGCTAATTCACTCCCAACGAAGACAAGATCTG
CTTTTTGCTTGTACTGGGTCTCTCTGGTTAGACCAGATCTGAGCCTGGGAGCTCTCTGGCTAACTAGGGA
ACCCACTGCTTAAGCCTCAATAAAGCTTGCCTTGAGTGCTTCAAGTAGTGTGTGCCCGTCTGTTGTGTGA
CTCTGGTAACTAGAGATCCCTCAGACCCTTTTAGTCAGTGTGGAAAATCTCTAGCAGGGCCCGTTTAAAC
CCGCTGATCAGCCTCGACTGTGCCTTCTAGTTGCCAGCCATCTGTTGTTTGCCCCTCCCCCGTGCCTTCC
TTGACCCTGGAAGGTGCCACTCCCACTGTCCTTTCCTAATAAAATGAGGAAATTGCATCGCATTGTCTGA
GTAGGTGTCATTCTATTCTGGGGGGTGGGGTGGGGCAGGACAGCAAGGGGGAGGATTGGGAAGACAATAG
CAGGCATGCTGGGGATGCGGTGGGCTCTATGGCTTCTGAGGCGGAAAGAACCAGCTGGGGCTCTAGGGGG
TATCCCC
[124 nt withheld, positions 5048-5171]
C
[91 nt withheld, positions 5173-5263]
A
[49 nt withheld, positions 5265-5313]
CCTTTGACGTTGGAGTCCACGTTCTTT
[37 nt withheld, positions 5341-5377]
ACCCTATCTCGGTCTATTCTTTTGATTTATAAGGGATTTTGCCGATTTCGGCCTATTGGTTAAAAAATGA
GCTGATTTAACAAAAATTTAACGCGAATTAATTCTGTGGAATGTGTGTCAGTTAGGGTGTGGAAAGTCCC
CAGGCTCCCCAGCAGGCAGAAGTATGCAAAGCATGCATCTCAATTAGTCAGCAACCAGGTGTGGAAAGTC
CCCAGGCTCCCCAGCAGGCAGAAGTATGCAAAGCATGCATCTCAATTAGTCAGCAACCATAGTCCCGCCC
CTAACTCCGCCCATCCCGCCCCTAACTCCGCCCAGTTCCGCCCATTCTCCGCCCCATGGCTGACTAATTT
TTTTTATTTATGCAGAGGCCGAGGCCGCCTCTGCCTCTGAGCTATTCCAGAAGTAGTGAGGAGGCTTTTT
TGGAGGCCTAGGCTTTTGCAAAAAGCTCCCGGGAGCTTGTATATCCATTTTCGGATCTGATCAGCACGTG
TTGACAATTAATCATCGGCATAGTATATCGGCATAGTATAATACGACAAGGTGAGGAACTAAACCATGGC
CAAGTTGACCAGTGCCGTTCCGGTGCTCACCGCGCGCGACGTCGCCGGAGCGGTCGAGTTCTGGACCGAC
CGGCTCGGGTTCTCCCGGGACTTCGTGGAGGACGACTTCGCCGGTGTGGTCCGGGACGACGTGACCCTGT
TCATCAGCGCGGTCCAGGACCAGGTGGTGCCGGACAACACCCTGGCCTGGGTGTGGGTGCGCGGCCTGGA
CGAGCTGTACGCCGAGTGGTCGGAGGTCGTGTCCACGAACTTCCGGGACGCCTCCGGGCCGGCCATGACC
GAGATCGGCGAGCAGCCGTGGGGGCGGGAGTTCGCCCTGCGCGACCCGGCCGGCAACTGCGTGCACTTCG
TGGCCGAGGAGCAGGACTGACACGTGCTACGAGATTTCGATTCCACCGCCGCCTTCTATGAAAGGTTGGG
CTTCGGAATCGTTTTCCGGGACGCCGGCTGGATGATCCTCCAGCGCGGGGATCTCATGCTGGAGTTCTTC
GCCCACCCCAACTTGTTTATTGCAGCTTATAATGGTTACAAATAAAGCAATAGCATCACAAATTTCACAA
ATAAAGCATTTTTTTCACTGCATTCTAGTTGTGGTTTGTCCAAACTCATCAATGTATCTTATCATGTCTG
TATACCGTCGACCTCTAGCTAGAGCTTGGCGTAATCATGGTCATAGCTGTTTCCTGTGTGAAATTGTTAT
CCGCTCACAATTCCACACAACATACGAGCCGGAAGCATAAAGTGTAAAGCCTGGGGTGCCTAATGAGTGA
GCTAACTCACATTAATTGCGTTGCGCTCACTGCCCGCTTTCCAGTCGGGAAACCTGTCGTGCCAGCTGCA
TTAATGAATCGGCCAACGCGCGGGGAGAGGCGGTTTGCGTATTGGGCGCTCTTCCGCTTCCTCGCTCACT
GACTCGCTGCGCTCGGTCGTTCGGCTGCGGCGAGCGGTATCAGCTCACTCAAAGGCGGTAATACGGTTAT
CCACAGAATCAGGGGATAACGCAGGAAAGAACATGTGAGCAAAAGGCCAGCAAAAGGCCAGGAACCGTAA
AAAGGCCGCGTTGCTGGCGTTTTTCCATAGGCTCCGCCCCCCTGACGAGCATCACAAAAATCGACGCTCA
AGTCAGAGGTGGCGAAACCCGACAGGACTATAAAGATACCAGGCGTTTCCCCCTGGAAGCTCCCTCGTGC
GCTCTCCTGTTCCGACCCTGCCGCTTACCGGATACCTGTCCGCCTTTCTCCCTTCGGGAAGCGTGGCGCT
TTCTCATAGCTCACGCTGTAGGTATCTCAGTTCGGTGTAGGTCGTTCGCTCCAAGCTGGGCTGTGTGCAC
GAACCCCCCGTTCAGCCCGACCGCTGCGCCTTATCCGGTAACTATCGTCTTGAGTCCAACCCGGTAAGAC
ACGACTTATCGCCACTGGCAGCAGCCACTGGTAACAGGATTAGCAGAGCGAGGTATGTAGGCGGTGCTAC
AGAGTTCTTGAAGTGGTGGCCTAACTACGGCTACACTAGAAGAACAGTATTTGGTATCTGCGCTCTGCTG
AAGCCAGTTACCTTCGGAAAAAGAGTTGGTAGCTCTTGATCCGGCAAACAAACCACCGCTGGTAGCGGTG
GTTTTTTTGTTTGCAAGCAGCAGATTACGCGCAGAAAAAAAGGATCTCAAGAAGATCCTTTGATCTTTTC
TACGGGGTCTGACGCTCAGTGGAACGAAAACTCACGTTAAGGGATTTTGGTCATGAGATTATCAAAAAGG
ATCTTCACCTAGATCCTTTTAAATTAAAAATGAAGTTTTAAATCAATCTAAAGTATATATGAGTAAACTT
GGTCTGACAGTTACCAATGCTTAATCAGTGAGGCACCTATCTCAGCGATCTGTCTATTTCGTTCATCCAT
AGTTGCCTGACTCCCCGTCGTGTAGATAACTACGATACGGGAGGGCTTACCATCTGGCCCCAGTGCTGCA
ATGATACCGCGAGACCCACGCTCACCGGCTCCAGATTTATCAGCAATAAACCAGCCAGCCGGAAGGGCCG
AGCGCAGAAGTGGTCCTGCAACTTTATCCGCCTCCATCCAGTCTATTAATTGTTGCCGGGAAGCTAGAGT
AAGTAGTTCGCCAGTTAATAGTTTGCGCAACGTTGTTGCCATTGCTACAGGCATCGTGGTGTCACGCTCG
TCGTTTGGTATGGCTTCATTCAGCTCCGGTTCCCAACGATCAAGGCGAGTTACATGATCCCCCATGTTGT
GCAAAAAAGCGGTTAGCTCCTTCGGTCCTCCGATCGTTGTCAGAAGTAAGTTGGCCGCAGTGTTATCACT
CATGGTTATGGCAGCACTGCATAATTCTCTTACTGTCATGCCATCCGTAAGATGCTTTTCTGTGACTGGT
GAGTACTCAACCAAGTCATTCTGAGAATAGTGTATGCGGCGACCGAGTTGCTCTTGCCCGGCGTCAATAC
GGGATAATACCGCGCCACATAGCAGAACTTTAAAAGTGCTCATCATTGGAAAACGTTCTTCGGGGCGAAA
ACTCTCAAGGATCTTACCGCTGTTGAGATCCAGTTCGATGTAACCCACTCGTGCACCCAACTGATCTTCA
GCATCTTTTACTTTCACCAGCGTTTCTGGGTGAGCAAAAACAGGAAGGCAAAATGCCGCAAAAAAGGGAA
TAAGGGCGACACGGAAATGTTGAATACTCATACTCTTCCTTTTTCAATATTATTGAAGCATTTATCAGGG
TTATTGTCTCATGAGCGGATACATATTTGAATGTATTTAGAAAAATAAACAAATAGGGGTTCCGCGCACA
TTTCCCCGAAAAGTGCCACCTGACGTCGACGGATCGGGAGATCTCCCGATCCCCTATGGTGCACTCTCAG
TACAATCTGCTCTGATGCCGCATAGTTAAGCCAGTATCTGCTCCCTGCTTGTGTGTTGGAGGTCGCTGAG
TAGTGCGCGAGCAAAATTTAAGCTACAACAAGGCAAGGCTTGACCGACAATTGCATGAAGAATCTGCTTA
GGGTTAGGCGTTTTGCGCTGCTTCGCGATGTACGGGCCAGATATACGCGTTGACATTGATTATTGACTAG
TTATTAATAGTAATCAATTACGGGGTCATTAGTTCATAGCCCATATATGGAGTTCCGCGTTACATAACTT
ACGGTAAATGGCCCGCCTGGCTGACCGCCCAACGACCCCCGCCCATTGACGTCAATAATGACGTATGTTC
CCATAGTAACGCCAATAGGGACTTTCCATTGACGTCAATGGGTGGAGTATTTACGGTAAACTGCCCACTT
GGCAGTACATCAAGTGTATCATATGCCAAGTACGCCCCCTATTGACGTCAATGACGGTAAATGGCCCGCC
TGGCATTATGCCCAGTACATGACCTTATGGGACTTTCCTACTTGGCAGTACATCTACGTATTAGTCATCG
CTATTACCATGGTGAT
Features (pLannotate 1.2.2; 33 found; start..end, strand, type, name):
    213..393     +  LTR            5' LTR (truncated): truncated 5' long terminal repeat (LTR) from HIV-1
    440..565     +  misc_feature   HIV-1 Ψ: packaging signal of human immunodeficiency virus type 1
    549..912     +  CDS            HIV-1 gag (fragment): gag protein from human immunodeficiency virus 1; gag
   1058..1291    +  misc_feature   RRE: The Rev response element (RRE) of HIV-1 allows for Rev-dependent mRNA export from the nucleus to the cytoplasm.
   1668..1768    +  CDS            Rev (fragment): human immunodeficiency virus 1 (HIV-1) Rev protein; rev; enhances nuclear export of unspliced and incompletely spliced viral mRNAs
   1818..1935    +  misc_feature   cPPT/CTS: central polypurine tract and central termination sequence of HIV-1
   1986..2226    +  promoter       U6 promoter: RNA polymerase III promoter for human U6 snRNA
   2256..2331    +  misc_RNA       gRNA scaffold: guide RNA scaffold for the Streptococcus pyogenes CRISPR/Cas9 system
   2349..2367    +  CDS            small t antigen (fragment): SV40 (simian virus 40) small t antigen
   2393..2604    +  promoter       EF-1α core promoter: core promoter for human elongation factor EF-1α
   2680..3372    +  CDS            mScarlet-I: mScarlet-I is a basic (constitutively fluorescent) red fluorescent protein published in 2016, derived from synthetic construct. It is reported to be a rapidly-maturing monomer with moderate acid sensitivity.
   3439..3837    +  CDS            BSD: blasticidin S deaminase; Aspergillus terreus BSD; confers resistance to blasticidin
   3853..4441    +  misc_feature   WPRE: woodchuck hepatitis virus posttranscriptional regulatory element
   4492..4511    +  misc_feature   cPPT/CTS (fragment): central polypurine tract and central termination sequence of HIV-1
   4513..4746    +  LTR            3' LTR (ΔU3): self-inactivating 3' long terminal repeat (LTR) from HIV-1
   4778..5002    +  polyA_signal   bGH poly(A) signal: bovine growth hormone polyadenylation signal
   5006..5027    +  promoter       SV40 promoter (fragment): SV40 enhancer and early promoter
   5048..5476    +  rep_origin     f1 ori (sequence partly withheld): f1 bacteriophage origin of replication; arrow indicates direction of (+) strand synthesis
   5490..5819    +  promoter       SV40 promoter: SV40 enhancer and early promoter
   5867..5914    +  promoter       EM7 promoter: synthetic bacterial promoter&nbsp
   5933..6307    +  CDS            BleoR: antibiotic-binding protein; Sh ble from Streptoalloteichus hindustanus; confers resistance to bleomycin, phleomycin, and Zeocin™
   6317..6442    +  CDS            ble (fragment): BLE_KLEPN - Experimental evidence at protein level: Swiss-Prot protein existence level 1. Binding protein with a strong affinity to the bleomycin family of antibiotics. Binds to CL990; an antimitotic-antibiotic compound. From Klebsiella pneumoniae.
   6437..6558    +  polyA_signal   SV40 poly(A) signal: SV40 polyadenylation signal
   6631..6647    -  protein_bind   lac operator: The lac repressor binds to the lac operator to inhibit transcription in E. coli. This inhibition can be relieved by adding lactose or isopropyl-β-D-thiogalactopyranoside (IPTG). lac repressor encoded by lacI
   6655..6685    -  promoter       lac promoter: promoter for the E. coli lac operon
   6700..6721    -  protein_bind   CAP binding site: CAP binding activates transcription in the presence of cAMP. E. coli catabolite activator protein
   6734..6826    -  CDS            lacI (fragment): lac repressor; lacI; The lac repressor binds to the lac operator to inhibit transcription in E. coli. This inhibition can be relieved by adding lactose or isopropyl-β-D-thiogalactopyranoside (IPTG).
   7009..7597    -  rep_origin     ori: high-copy-number ColE1/pMB1/pBR322/pUC origin of replication
   7768..8628    -  CDS            AmpR: β-lactamase; bla; confers resistance to ampicillin, carbenicillin, and related antibiotics
   8629..8733    -  promoter       AmpR promoter: bla
   8792..8844    -  misc_feature   bom (fragment): basis of mobility region from pBR322
   8999..9378    +  enhancer       CMV enhancer: human cytomegalovirus immediate early enhancer
   9379..195     +  promoter       CMV promoter (across the origin): human cytomegalovirus (CMV) immediate early promoter
