[The description below was written by a language model from this plasmid's Addgene catalogue record and pLannotate feature annotations shown in this document.]
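Description:
pW317-lenti-sg1-mmItga9-pEF1s-NLS-mScarlet-I-P2A-BlastR is a third-generation, self-inactivating lentiviral transfer plasmid built on the pW212 backbone. It delivers a single guide RNA against mouse Itga9 (integrin alpha-9) together with a nuclear red fluorescent marker and a blasticidin selection gene. In bacteria it is maintained through a high-copy ColE1/pUC-type origin and ampicillin resistance. The backbone also carries an f1 origin and an SV40/EM7-driven bleomycin/Zeocin resistance cassette located outside the viral LTRs. The record lists a recombination-tolerant propagation strain, which is a common choice for repeat-containing lentiviral plasmids.

Viral genomic RNA is transcribed from a CMV enhancer/promoter fused to a truncated HIV-1 5' LTR, making production Tat-independent. The packaged region includes the Ψ packaging signal, a partial gag sequence, the RRE for Rev-dependent nuclear export, the cPPT/CTS, a WPRE to boost transcript expression, and a ΔU3 3' LTR followed by a bGH polyadenylation signal.

Two expression units sit between the LTRs. A human U6 RNA polymerase III promoter drives the Itga9-targeting spacer fused to the Streptococcus pyogenes Cas9 guide scaffold. Downstream, a short EF-1α core promoter drives NLS-mScarlet-I linked by a P2A self-cleaving peptide to blasticidin S deaminase. Transduced cells therefore show nuclear red fluorescence and can be enriched with blasticidin.

No Cas9 coding sequence is annotated, so the nuclease must come from another source. The associated publication concerns gene knockout in salivary gland epithelial explant cultures, consistent with use of this construct for CRISPR disruption of Itga9 in mouse cells or tissues.
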