Addgene plasmid #189947: pW317-lenti-sg1-mmItga9-pEF1s-NLS-mScarlet-I-P2A-BlastR
Purpose: Lentiviral vector to co-express a mouse Itga9 spsgRNA (sg1-Itga9) with NLS-mScarlet-I
Depositing lab: Kenneth Yamada. Depositing organization: National Institute of Dental and Craniofacial Research (NIDCR). Publication: Efficient Gene Knockout in Salivary Gland Epithelial Explant Cultures. Sekiguchi R, Mehlferber MM, Matsumoto K, Wang S. J Dent Res. 2023 Feb;102(2):197-206. doi: 10.1177/00220345221128201. Epub 2022 Nov 10. PubMed 36366748.
Backbone
  Vector backbone: pW212 (Addgene #170810)
  Vector type: Mammalian Expression, Lentiviral
Growth in bacteria
  Bacterial resistance: Ampicillin, 100 μg/mL
  Growth temperature: 30°C
  Growth strain: NEB Stable
  Copy number: High Copy
Gene/Insert
  Gene/Insert name: NLS-mScarlet-I-P2A-BlastR; Itga9 spsgRNA #1
  gRNA/shRNA sequence: TGCTGGCGCTGGTGGCCGCG
  Species: Synthetic; B. coriaceae
  Insert size (bp): 1209
  Cloning method: Restriction Enzyme; 5′ cloning site unknown (unknown if destroyed)
Terms and licenses: Academic/Nonprofit Terms; Industry Terms: Not Available to Industry
Depositor comments: 3rd generation lentiviral backbone. Please visit https://doi.org/10.1101/2022.02.28.482127 for bioRxiv preprint.
How to cite: pW317-lenti-sg1-mmItga9-pEF1s-NLS-mScarlet-I-P2A-BlastR was a gift from Kenneth Yamada (Addgene plasmid # 189947 ; http://n2t.net/addgene:189947 ; RRID:Addgene_189947)
